>Addgene plasmid #168495 | pCDNA3_PKA-CαN(E12,14K)-mPAGFP | addgene full sequence | sequence record 332632 | Addgene NGS Result
GACGGATCGGGAGATCTCCCGATCCCCTATGGTGCACTCTCAGTACAATCTGCTCTGATGCCGCATAGTT
AAGCCAGTATCTGCTCCCTGCTTGTGTGTTGGAGGTCGCTGAGTAGTGCGCGAGCAAAATTTAAGCTACA
ACAAGGCAAGGCTTGACCGACAATTGCATGAAGAATCTGCTTAGGGTTAGGCGTTTTGCGCTGCTTCGCG
ATGTACGGGCCAGATATACGCGTTGACATTGATTATTGACTAGTTATTAATAGTAATCAATTACGGGGTC
ATTAGTTCATAGCCCATATATGGAGTTCCGCGTTACATAACTTACGGTAAATGGCCCGCCTGGCTGACCG
CCCAACGACCCCCGCCCATTGACGTCAATAATGACGTATGTTCCCATAGTAACGCCAATAGGGACTTTCC
ATTGACGTCAATGGGTGGAGTATTTACGGTAAACTGCCCACTTGGCAGTACATCAAGTGTATCATATGCC
AAGTACGCCCCCTATTGACGTCAATGACGGTAAATGGCCCGCCTGGCATTATGCCCAGTACATGACCTTA
TGGGACTTTCCTACTTGGCAGTACATCTACGTATTAGTCATCGCTATTACCATGGTGATGCGGTTTTGGC
AGTACATCAATGGGCGTGGATAGCGGTTTGACTCACGGGGATTTCCAAGTCTCCACCCCATTGACGTCAA
TGGGAGTTTGTTTTGGCACCAAAATCAACGGGACTTTCCAAAATGTCGTAACAACTCCGCCCCATTGACG
CAAATGGGCGGTAGGCGTGTACGGTGGGAGGTCTATATAAGCAGAGCTCTCTGGCTAACTAGAGAACCCA
CTGCTTACTGGCTTATCGAAATTAATACGACTCACTATAGGGAGACCCAAGCTTGCGGCCGCTACCATGG
GCAACGCCGCCGCCGCCAAGAAGGGCAGCAAGCAGAAGAGCGTGAAAGAGTTCCTAGCCAAAGCCAAGGA
AGATTTCCTGAAAAAATGGGAGACCCCTTCTCAGAATACAGCCCAGTTGGATCAGTTTGATAGAATCATC
GATTATGATGTTCCTGATTATGCAAGCTTAATGAGCAAGGGCGAGGAGCTGTTCACCGGGGTGGTGCCCA
TCCTGGTCGAGCTGGACGGCGACGTAAACGGCCACAAGTTCAGCGTGTCCGGCGAGGGCGAGGGCGATGC
CACCTACGGCAAGCTGACCCTGAAGTTCATCTGCACCACCGGCAAGCTGCCCGTGCCCTGGCCCACCCTC
GTGACCACCTTCAGCTACGGCGTGCAGTGCTTCAGCCGCTACCCCGACCACATGAAGCAGCACGACTTCT
TCAAGTCCGCCATGCCCGAAGGCTACGTCCAGGAGCGCACCATCTTCTTCAAGGACGACGGCAACTACAA
GACCCGCGCCGAGGTGAAGTTCGAGGGCGACACCCTGGTGAACCGCATCGAGCTGAAGGGCATCGACTTC
AAGGAGGACGGCAACATCCTGGGGCACAAGCTGGAGTACAACTACAACAGCCACAACGTCTATATCATGG
CCGACAAGCAGAAGAACGGCATCAAGGCCAACTTCAAGATCCGCCACAACATCGAGGACGGCAGCGTGCA
GCTCGCCGACCACTACCAGCAGAACACCCCCATCGGCGACGGCCCCGTGCTGCTGCCCGACAACCACTAC
CTGAGCCACCAGTCCAAGCTGAGCAAAGACCCCAACGAGAAGCGCGATCACATGGTCCTGCTGGAGTTCG
TGACCGCCGCCGGGATCACTCTCGGCATGGACGAGCTGTACAAGTAATCTAGAGGGCCCTATTCTATAGT
GTCACCTAAATGCTAGAGCTCGCTGATCAGCCTCGACTGTGCCTTCTAGTTGCCAGCCATCTGTTGTTTG
CCCCTCCCCCGTGCCTTCCTTGACCCTGGAAGGTGCCACTCCCACTGTCCTTTCCTAATAAAATGAGGAA
ATTGCATCGCATTGTCTGAGTAGGTGTCATTCTATTCTGGGGGGTGGGGTGGGGCAGGACAGCAAGGGGG
AGGATTGGGAAGACAATAGCAGGCATGCTGGGGATGCGGTGGGCTCTATGGCTTCTGAGGCGGAAAGAAC
CAGCTGGGGCTCTAGGGGGTATCCCC
[124 nt withheld, positions 2127-2250]
C
[91 nt withheld, positions 2252-2342]
A
[49 nt withheld, positions 2344-2392]
CCTTTGACGTTGGAGTCCACGTTCTTT
[37 nt withheld, positions 2420-2456]
ACCCTATCTCGGTCTATTCTTTTGATTTATAAGGGATTTTGCCGATTTCGGCCTATTGGTTAAAAAATGA
GCTGATTTAACAAAAATTTAACGCGAATTAATTCTGTGGAATGTGTGTCAGTTAGGGTGTGGAAAGTCCC
CAGGCTCCCCAGCAGGCAGAAGTATGCAAAGCATGCATCTCAATTAGTCAGCAACCAGGTGTGGAAAGTC
CCCAGGCTCCCCAGCAGGCAGAAGTATGCAAAGCATGCATCTCAATTAGTCAGCAACCATAGTCCCGCCC
CTAACTCCGCCCATCCCGCCCCTAACTCCGCCCAGTTCCGCCCATTCTCCGCCCCATGGCTGACTAATTT
TTTTTATTTATGCAGAGGCCGAGGCCGCCTCTGCCTCTGAGCTATTCCAGAAGTAGTGAGGAGGCTTTTT
TGGAGGCCTAGGCTTTTGCAAAAAGCTCCCGGGAGCTTGTATATCCATTTTCGGATCTGATCAAGAGACA
GGATGAGGATCGTTTCGCATGATTGAACAAGATGGATTGCACGCAGGTTCTCCGGCCGCTTGGGTGGAGA
GGCTATTCGGCTATGACTGGGCACAACAGACAATCGGCTGCTCTGATGCCGCCGTGTTCCGGCTGTCAGC
GCAGGGGCGCCCGGTTCTTTTTGTCAAGACCGACCTGTCCGGTGCCCTGAATGAACTGCAGGACGAGGCA
GCGCGGCTATCGTGGCTGGCCACGACGGGCGTTCCTTGCGCAGCTGTGCTCGACGTTGTCACTGAAGCGG
GAAGGGACTGGCTGCTATTGGGCGAAGTGCCGGGGCAGGATCTCCTGTCATCTCACCTTGCTCCTGCCGA
GAAAGTATCCATCATGGCTGATGCAATGCGGCGGCTGCATACGCTTGATCCGGCTACCTGCCCATTCGAC
CACCAAGCGAAACATCGCATCGAGCGAGCACGTACTCGGATGGAAGCCGGTCTTGTCGATCAGGATGATC
TGGACGAAGAGCATCAGGGGCTCGCGCCAGCCGAACTGTTCGCCAGGCTCAAGGCGCGCATGCCCGACGG
CGAGGATCTCGTCGTGACCCATGGCGATGCCTGCTTGCCGAATATCATGGTGGAAAATGGCCGCTTTTCT
GGATTCATCGACTGTGGCCGGCTGGGTGTGGCGGACCGCTATCAGGACATAGCGTTGGCTACCCGTGATA
TTGCTGAAGAGCTTGGCGGCGAATGGGCTGACCGCTTCCTCGTGCTTTACGGTATCGCCGCTCCCGATTC
GCAGCGCATCGCCTTCTATCGCCTTCTTGACGAGTTCTTCTGAGCGGGACTCTGGGGTTCGAAATGACCG
ACCAAGCGACGCCCAACCTGCCATCACGAGATTTCGATTCCACCGCCGCCTTCTATGAAAGGTTGGGCTT
CGGAATCGTTTTCCGGGACGCCGGCTGGATGATCCTCCAGCGCGGGGATCTCATGCTGGAGTTCTTCGCC
CACCCCAACTTGTTTATTGCAGCTTATAATGGTTACAAATAAAGCAATAGCATCACAAATTTCACAAATA
AAGCATTTTTTTCACTGCATTCTAGTTGTGGTTTGTCCAAACTCATCAATGTATCTTATCATGTCTGTAT
ACCGTCGACCTCTAGCTAGAGCTTGGCGTAATCATGGTCATAGCTGTTTCCTGTGTGAAATTGTTATCCG
CTCACAATTCCACACAACATACGAGCCGGAAGCATAAAGTGTAAAGCCTGGGGTGCCTAATGAGTGAGCT
AACTCACATTAATTGCGTTGCGCTCACTGCCCGCTTTCCAGTCGGGAAACCTGTCGTGCCAGCTGCATTA
ATGAATCGGCCAACGCGCGGGGAGAGGCGGTTTGCGTATTGGGCGCTCTTCCGCTTCCTCGCTCACTGAC
TCGCTGCGCTCGGTCGTTCGGCTGCGGCGAGCGGTATCAGCTCACTCAAAGGCGGTAATACGGTTATCCA
CAGAATCAGGGGATAACGCAGGAAAGAACATGTGAGCAAAAGGCCAGCAAAAGGCCAGGAACCGTAAAAA
GGCCGCGTTGCTGGCGTTTTTCCATAGGCTCCGCCCCCCTGACGAGCATCACAAAAATCGACGCTCAAGT
CAGAGGTGGCGAAACCCGACAGGACTATAAAGATACCAGGCGTTTCCCCCTGGAAGCTCCCTCGTGCGCT
CTCCTGTTCCGACCCTGCCGCTTACCGGATACCTGTCCGCCTTTCTCCCTTCGGGAAGCGTGGCGCTTTC
TCATAGCTCACGCTGTAGGTATCTCAGTTCGGTGTAGGTCGTTCGCTCCAAGCTGGGCTGTGTGCACGAA
CCCCCCGTTCAGCCCGACCGCTGCGCCTTATCCGGTAACTATCGTCTTGAGTCCAACCCGGTAAGACACG
ACTTATCGCCACTGGCAGCAGCCACTGGTAACAGGATTAGCAGAGCGAGGTATGTAGGCGGTGCTACAGA
GTTCTTGAAGTGGTGGCCTAACTACGGCTACACTAGAAGAACAGTATTTGGTATCTGCGCTCTGCTGAAG
CCAGTTACCTTCGGAAAAAGAGTTGGTAGCTCTTGATCCGGCAAACAAACCACCGCTGGTAGCGGTGGTT
TTTTTGTTTGCAAGCAGCAGATTACGCGCAGAAAAAAAGGATCTCAAGAAGATCCTTTGATCTTTTCTAC
GGGGTCTGACGCTCAGTGGAACGAAAACTCACGTTAAGGGATTTTGGTCATGAGATTATCAAAAAGGATC
TTCACCTAGATCCTTTTAAATTAAAAATGAAGTTTTAAATCAATCTAAAGTATATATGAGTAAACTTGGT
CTGACAGTTACCAATGCTTAATCAGTGAGGCACCTATCTCAGCGATCTGTCTATTTCGTTCATCCATAGT
TGCCTGACTCCCCGTCGTGTAGATAACTACGATACGGGAGGGCTTACCATCTGGCCCCAGTGCTGCAATG
ATACCGCGAGACCCACGCTCACCGGCTCCAGATTTATCAGCAATAAACCAGCCAGCCGGAAGGGCCGAGC
GCAGAAGTGGTCCTGCAACTTTATCCGCCTCCATCCAGTCTATTAATTGTTGCCGGGAAGCTAGAGTAAG
TAGTTCGCCAGTTAATAGTTTGCGCAACGTTGTTGCCATTGCTACAGGCATCGTGGTGTCACGCTCGTCG
TTTGGTATGGCTTCATTCAGCTCCGGTTCCCAACGATCAAGGCGAGTTACATGATCCCCCATGTTGTGCA
AAAAAGCGGTTAGCTCCTTCGGTCCTCCGATCGTTGTCAGAAGTAAGTTGGCCGCAGTGTTATCACTCAT
GGTTATGGCAGCACTGCATAATTCTCTTACTGTCATGCCATCCGTAAGATGCTTTTCTGTGACTGGTGAG
TACTCAACCAAGTCATTCTGAGAATAGTGTATGCGGCGACCGAGTTGCTCTTGCCCGGCGTCAATACGGG
ATAATACCGCGCCACATAGCAGAACTTTAAAAGTGCTCATCATTGGAAAACGTTCTTCGGGGCGAAAACT
CTCAAGGATCTTACCGCTGTTGAGATCCAGTTCGATGTAACCCACTCGTGCACCCAACTGATCTTCAGCA
TCTTTTACTTTCACCAGCGTTTCTGGGTGAGCAAAAACAGGAAGGCAAAATGCCGCAAAAAAGGGAATAA
GGGCGACACGGAAATGTTGAATACTCATACTCTTCCTTTTTCAATATTATTGAAGCATTTATCAGGGTTA
TTGTCTCATGAGCGGATACATATTTGAATGTATTTAGAAAAATAAACAAATAGGGGTTCCGCGCACATTT
CCCCGAAAAGTGCCACCTGACGTC
Features (pLannotate 1.2.2; 22 found; start..end, strand, type, name):
     28..80      -  misc_feature   bom (fragment): basis of mobility region from pBR322
    235..614     +  enhancer       CMV enhancer: human cytomegalovirus immediate early enhancer
    615..818     +  promoter       CMV promoter: human cytomegalovirus (CMV) immediate early promoter
    814..847     +  LTR            5' LTR (truncated) (fragment): truncated 5' long terminal repeat (LTR) from HIV-1
    863..881     +  promoter       T7 promoter: promoter for bacteriophage T7 RNA polymerase
    907..1047    +  CDS            Prkaca (fragment): KAPCA_MOUSE - Also known as Pkaca. Experimental evidence at protein level: Swiss-Prot protein existence level 1. [Isoform 2]: Phosphorylates and activates ABL1 in sperm flagellum to promote spermatozoa capacitation. From Mus musculus (Mouse).
   1078..1794    +  CDS            mPA-GFP: mPA-GFP is a fluorescent protein published in 2002, derived from Aequorea victoria. It is reported to be a monomer.
   1813..1831    -  promoter       SP6 promoter: promoter for bacteriophage SP6 RNA polymerase
   1857..2081    +  polyA_signal   bGH poly(A) signal: bovine growth hormone polyadenylation signal
   2085..2106    +  promoter       SV40 promoter (fragment): SV40 enhancer and early promoter
   2127..2555    +  rep_origin     f1 ori (sequence partly withheld): f1 bacteriophage origin of replication; arrow indicates direction of (+) strand synthesis
   2569..2898    +  promoter       SV40 promoter: SV40 enhancer and early promoter
   2965..3756    +  CDS            neo: KKA2_KLEPN - Also known as kan, nptII. Experimental evidence at protein level: Swiss-Prot protein existence level 1. Resistance to kanamycin, neomycin, paromomycin, ribostamycin, butirosin and gentamicin B. From Klebsiella pneumoniae.
   3780..3938    +  CDS            ble (fragment): BLE_KLEPN - Experimental evidence at protein level: Swiss-Prot protein existence level 1. Binding protein with a strong affinity to the bleomycin family of antibiotics. Binds to CL990; an antimitotic-antibiotic compound. From Klebsiella pneumoniae.
   3933..4054    +  polyA_signal   SV40 poly(A) signal: SV40 polyadenylation signal
   4127..4143    -  protein_bind   lac operator: The lac repressor binds to the lac operator to inhibit transcription in E. coli. This inhibition can be relieved by adding lactose or isopropyl-β-D-thiogalactopyranoside (IPTG). lac repressor encoded by lacI
   4151..4181    -  promoter       lac promoter: promoter for the E. coli lac operon
   4196..4217    -  protein_bind   CAP binding site: CAP binding activates transcription in the presence of cAMP. E. coli catabolite activator protein
   4230..4322    -  CDS            lacI (fragment): lac repressor; lacI; The lac repressor binds to the lac operator to inhibit transcription in E. coli. This inhibition can be relieved by adding lactose or isopropyl-β-D-thiogalactopyranoside (IPTG).
   4505..5093    -  rep_origin     ori: high-copy-number ColE1/pMB1/pBR322/pUC origin of replication
   5264..6124    -  CDS            AmpR: β-lactamase; bla; confers resistance to ampicillin, carbenicillin, and related antibiotics
   6125..6229    -  promoter       AmpR promoter: bla
