[The description below was written by a language model from this plasmid's Addgene catalogue record and pLannotate feature annotations shown in this document.]
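Description:
pCDNA3_PKA-CαN(E12,14K)-mPAGFP is a mammalian expression plasmid built on the pcDNA3 backbone, with a sequenced length of about 6.3 kb. It is propagated in E. coli through a high-copy ColE1/pUC-type origin and selected with ampicillin via the β-lactamase gene and its native promoter. An f1 origin is also present. For selection in mammalian cells, the backbone carries a neomycin phosphotransferase gene driven by the SV40 enhancer/early promoter and terminated by an SV40 polyadenylation signal. The annotation software also flags several short fragments (bom, a truncated HIV-1 LTR match, ble, lacI and lac promoter/operator remnants). These appear to be backbone remnants or partial sequence matches rather than functional parts of the design.

The expression cassette uses the human CMV immediate-early enhancer and promoter, followed by a T7 promoter, to drive a small fusion protein terminated by the bovine growth hormone polyadenylation signal, with an SP6 promoter on the opposite strand flanking the insert. The coding region consists of the N-terminal 47 residues of the mouse PKA catalytic subunit α (Prkaca), carrying glutamate-to-lysine substitutions at positions 12 and 14. It is joined at its C-terminus to monomeric photoactivatable GFP (mPA-GFP), an Aequorea victoria derivative that becomes brightly fluorescent only after photoactivation. This allows a chosen pool of molecules to be highlighted and followed over time. The associated publication concerns myristoylation-dependent association of PKA catalytic subunits with the plasma membrane in neurons. The construct therefore seems suited to testing how these charge-changing mutations in the N-terminal segment affect its localisation or mobility, although the record does not state the specific rationale for the mutations.
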