Addgene plasmid #168495: pCDNA3_PKA-CαN(E12,14K)-mPAGFP
Purpose: Mammalian expression of the E12,14K mutant of the N-terminal 47 residues of mouse PKA Catalytic subunit α C-terminally tagged by monomeric paGFP.
Depositing lab: Haining Zhong. Depositing organization: Oregon Health & Science University. Publication: Myristoylation alone is sufficient for PKA catalytic subunits to associate with the plasma membrane to regulate neuronal functions. Xiong WH, Qin M, Zhong H. Proc Natl Acad Sci U S A. 2021 Apr 13;118(15). pii: 2021658118. doi: 10.1073/pnas.2021658118. PubMed 33876760.
Backbone
  Vector backbone: pcDNA3
  Backbone size w/o insert (bp): 5400
  Vector type: Mammalian Expression
Growth in bacteria
  Bacterial resistance: Ampicillin, 100 μg/mL
  Growth temperature: 37°C
  Growth strain: DH5alpha
  Copy number: High Copy
Gene/Insert
  Gene/Insert name: E12,14K mutant of the N-terminal 47 residues of mouse PKA Catalytic subunit α C-terminally tagged by monomeric paGFP
Resource information
  A portion of this plasmid was derived from a plasmid made by: G. Stan McKnight, University of Washington
Terms and licenses: Academic/Nonprofit Terms; Industry Terms: Not Available to Industry
How to cite: pCDNA3_PKA-CαN(E12,14K)-mPAGFP was a gift from Haining Zhong (Addgene plasmid # 168495 ; http://n2t.net/addgene:168495 ; RRID:Addgene_168495)
